Addgene plasmid #26536: pJC53.2
Purpose: (Empty Backbone) T/A Cloning Vector for dsRNA generation and the generation of sense and anti-sense probes
Depositing lab: Phillip Newmark. Depositing organization: University of Illinois at Urbana-Champaign. Publication: Genome-wide analyses reveal a role for peptide hormones in planarian germline development. Collins JJ, Hou X, Romanova EV, Lambrus BG, Miller CM, Saberi A, Sweedler JV, Newmark PA. PLoS Biol. 2010 . 8(10):e1000509. 10.1371/journal.pbio.1000509 PubMed 20967238.
Backbone
  Vector backbone: pJC53.2
  Backbone size (bp): 3240
  Vector type: T/A Cloning Vector for dsRNA generation and the generation of sense and anti-sense probes
Growth in bacteria
  Bacterial resistance: Chloramphenicol and Kanamycin, 25 & 50 μg/mL
  Growth temperature: 37°C
  Growth strain: DB3.1
  Growth instructions: Grow in invitrogen DB3.1 cells in presence of kanamycin and Chloramphenicol
  Copy number: High Copy
Gene/Insert
  Gene/Insert name: None
  Insert size (bp): 1600
  Cloning method: Restriction Enzyme
  Sequencing primers: 5′ T3; 3′ SP6
Terms and licenses: Academic/Nonprofit Terms; Industry Terms: Not Available to Industry
Depositor comments: For cloning taq polymerase-amplified PCR products, digest vector with Eam1105I, purify, ligate with PCR product, and use to transform DH5-alpha cells (or strain of choice). dsRNA can be generated by in vitro transcription with T7 RNA polymerase and single stranded probes can be generated with SP6 or T3 RNA polymerases.
How to cite: pJC53.2 was a gift from Phillip Newmark (Addgene plasmid # 26536 ; http://n2t.net/addgene:26536 ; RRID:Addgene_26536)
