[The description below was written by a language model from this plasmid's Addgene catalogue record and pLannotate feature annotations shown in this document.]
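Description:
pJC53.2 is an empty bacterial T/A cloning vector designed for making double-stranded RNA and strand-specific RNA probes by in vitro transcription. It is a high-copy plasmid with a ColE1/pUC-type origin. The backbone carries a kanamycin/neomycin resistance gene (neo) alongside an annotated β-lactamase (AmpR) coding sequence, of which only a promoter fragment is detected. A fragment of an M13 origin and a remnant of Tn5 transposase sequence next to neo also appear in the annotation. The catalogue lists a 3,240 bp backbone and a 1,600 bp insert region, which together match the 4,839 nt depositor sequence.

The cloning site is occupied by a stuffer cassette containing a chloramphenicol acetyltransferase gene with its own cat promoter, a partial ccdA, and the ccdB toxin gene. Because CcdB poisons gyrase in ordinary E. coli, the uncut vector is maintained in the ccdB-tolerant strain DB3.1 under kanamycin and chloramphenicol selection. Cutting with Eam1105I releases the stuffer and prepares the vector to be ligated with Taq-amplified PCR products. Transformation into a standard strain such as DH5-alpha then counter-selects against any plasmid that retains ccdB.

The site is flanked by two convergent T7 promoters, each backed by an outward-lying T7 terminator, so that T7 RNA polymerase transcribes both strands of an insert to yield dsRNA. Nested just inside these are a T3 promoter on one side and an SP6 promoter on the other. These drive single-stranded sense or antisense transcripts for probes and also serve as sequencing primer sites. The associated publication concerns planarian germline development, which fits use of the vector for RNA interference and in situ hybridization probe production.
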