Features (pLannotate 1.2.2; 16 found; start..end, strand, type, name):
      2..49      -  terminator     T7 terminator: transcription terminator for bacteriophage T7 RNA polymerase
     63..81      +  promoter       T7 promoter: promoter for bacteriophage T7 RNA polymerase
     85..103     +  promoter       T3 promoter: promoter for bacteriophage T3 RNA polymerase
    237..339     +  promoter       cat promoter: promoter of the E. coli cat gene encoding chloramphenicol acetyltransferase
    340..998     +  CDS            CmR: chloramphenicol acetyltransferase; cat; confers resistance to chloramphenicol
   1180..1338    +  CDS            ccdA (fragment): CCDA_ECO57 - Also known as H, letA. Experimental evidence at protein level: Swiss-Prot protein existence level 1. Antitoxin component of a type II toxin-antitoxin (TA) system which inhibits the post-segregational killing (PSK) of plasmid-free cells, also referred to as a plasmid addiction system. Binds to and blocks the activity of CcdB; will also remove bound CcdB protein from the CcdB-GyrA complex by forming a CcdA-CcdB complex, a process termed rejuvenation. Functions as a transcriptional corepressor for the ccdAB operon, repression also requires CcdB (By similarity). From Escherichia coli
   1343..1645    +  CDS            ccdB: CCDB_ECOLI - Also known as G, letB, letD. Experimental evidence at protein level: Swiss-Prot protein existence level 1. Toxic component of a type II toxin-antitoxin (TA) system, functioning in plasmid maintainence. Responsible for the post- segregational killing (PSK) of plasmid-free cells, also referred to as a plasmid addiction system. Half-life of over 2 hours. Cell killing by CcdB is accompanied by filamentation, defects in chromosome and plasmid segregation, defects in cell division, formation of anucleate cells, decreased DNA synthesis and plasmid loss. Interferes with the activity of DN
   1719..1737    -  promoter       SP6 promoter: promoter for bacteriophage SP6 RNA polymerase
   1741..1759    -  promoter       T7 promoter: promoter for bacteriophage T7 RNA polymerase
   1773..1820    +  terminator     T7 terminator: transcription terminator for bacteriophage T7 RNA polymerase
   2003..2591    -  rep_origin     ori: high-copy-number ColE1/pMB1/pBR322/pUC origin of replication
   2762..3622    -  CDS            AmpR: β-lactamase; bla; confers resistance to ampicillin, carbenicillin, and related antibiotics
   3623..3639    -  promoter       AmpR promoter (fragment): bla
   3643..4434    -  CDS            neo: KKA2_KLEPN - Also known as kan, nptII. Experimental evidence at protein level: Swiss-Prot protein existence level 1. Resistance to kanamycin, neomycin, paromomycin, ribostamycin, butirosin and gentamicin B. From Klebsiella pneumoniae.
   4466..4765    -  CDS            tnpA (fragment): TN5P_ECOLX - Also known as tnp. Experimental evidence at protein level: Swiss-Prot protein existence level 1. Mediates transposition of transposon Tn5 by a 'cut and paste' mechanism. First, the monomeric transposase binds the 19 bp inverted DNA repeats flanking the transposon. Then, dimerization of the DNA- bound transposase creates a synaptic DNA complex. After nicking of the first DNA strand, excision of the transposon proceeds through a series of intermediates. The transposase then mediates the insertion of the transposon at a new site by strand transfer. The activity of the wild- type tran
   4768..4834    -  rep_origin     M13 ori (fragment): M13 bacteriophage origin of replication; arrow indicates direction of (+) strand synthesis
>Addgene plasmid #26536 | pJC53.2 | depositor full sequence | sequence record 12556 | Author sequence
TCAAAAAACCCCTCAAGACCCGTTTAGAGGCCCCAAGGGGTTATGCTAGGCGCGCCGGATCCTAATACGA
CTCACTATAGGGAGAATTAACCCTCACTAAAGGGAGACCTTAGGTCGCGGCCGCTTTGCGCCGAATAAAT
ACCTGTGACGGAAGATCACTTCGCAGAATAAATAAATCCTGGTGTCCCTGTTGATACCGGGAAGCCCTGG
GCCAACTTTTGGCGAAAATGAGACGTTGATCGGCACGTAAGAGGTTCCAACTTTCACCATAATGAAATAA
GATCACTACCGGGCGTATTTTTTGAGTTATCGAGATTTTCAGGAGCTAAGGAAGCTAAAATGGAGAAAAA
AATCACTGGATATACCACCGTTGATATATCCCAATGGCATCGTAAAGAACATTTTGAGGCATTTCAGTCA
GTTGCTCAATGTACCTATAACCAGACCGTTCAGCTGGATATTACGGCCTTTTTAAAGACCGTAAAGAAAA
ATAAGCACAAGTTTTATCCGGCCTTTATTCACATTCTTGCCCGCCTGATGAATGCTCATCCGGAATTCCG
TATGGCAATGAAAGACGGTGAGCTGGTGATATGGGATAGTGTTCACCCTTGTTACACCGTTTTCCATGAG
CAAACTGAAACGTTTTCATCGCTCTGGAGTGAATACCACGACGATTTCCGGCAGTTTCTACACATATATT
CGCAAGATGTGGCGTGTTACGGTGAAAACCTGGCCTATTTCCCTAAAGGGTTTATTGAGAATATGTTTTT
CGTCTCAGCCAATCCCTGGGTGAGTTTCACCAGTTTTGATTTAAACGTGGCCAATATGGACAACTTCTTC
GCCCCCGTTTTCACCATGGGCAAATATTATACGCAAGGCGACAAGGTGCTGATGCCGCTGGCGATTCAGG
TTCATCATGCCGTTTGTGATGGCTTCCATGTCGGCAGAATGCTTAATGAATTACAACAGTACTGCGATGA
GTGGCAGGGGGGGCGTAAACGCCGCGTGGATCCGGCTTACTAAAAGCCAGATAACAGTATGCGTATTTGC
GCGCTGATTTTTGCGGTATAAGAATATATACTGATATGTATACCCGAAGTATGTCAAAAAGAGGTATGCT
ATGAAGCAGCGTATTACAGTGACAGTTGACAGCGACAGCTATCAGTTGCTCAAGGCATATATGATGTCAA
TATCTCCGGTCTGGTAAGCACAACCATGCAGAATGAAGCCCGTCGTCTGCGTGCCGAACGCTGGAAAGCG
GAAAATCAGGAAGGGATGGCTGAGGTCGCCCGGTTTATTGAAATGAACGGCTCTTTTGCTGACGAGAACA
GGGGCTGGTGAAATGCAGTTTAAGGTTTACACCTATAAAAGAGAGAGCCGTTATCGTCTGTTTGTGGATG
TACAGAGTGATATTATTGACACGCCCGGGCGACGGATGGTGATCCCCCTGGCCAGTGCACGTCTGCTGTC
AGATAAAGTCTCCCGTGAACTTTACCCGGTGGTGCATATCGGGGATGAAAGCTGGCGCATGATGACCACC
GATATGGCCAGTGTGCCGGTCTCCGTTATCGGGGAAGAAGTGGCTGATCTCAGCCACCGCGAAAATGACA
TCAAAAACGCCATTAACCTGATGTTCTGGGGAATATAAATGTCAGGCTCCCTTATACACAGCCAGTCTGC
AGGTCGATACAGTAGAAACTCGAGGACCTAAGGTCACTTCTATAGTGTCACCTAAATCTCCCTATAGTGA
GTCGTATTAGGATCCGGCGCGCCTAGCATAACCCCTTGGGGCCTCTAAACGGGTCTTGAGGGGTTTTTTG
ACGCGTGCTTCCTCGCTCACTGACTCGCTGCGCTCGGTCGTTCGGCTGCGGCGAGCGGTATCAGCTCACT
CAAAGGCGGTAATACGGTTATCCACAGAATCAGGGGATAACGCAGGAAAGAACATGTGAGCAAAAGGCCA
GCAAAAGGCCAGGAACCGTAAAAAGGCCGCGTTGCTGGCGTTTTTCCATAGGCTCCGCCCCCCTGACGAG
CATCACAAAAATCGACGCTCAAGTCAGAGGTGGCGAAACCCGACAGGACTATAAAGATACCAGGCGTTTC
CCCCTGGAAGCTCCCTCGTGCGCTCTCCTGTTCCGACCCTGCCGCTTACCGGATACCTGTCCGCCTTTCT
CCCTTCGGGAAGCGTGGCGCTTTCTCATAGCTCACGCTGTAGGTATCTCAGTTCGGTGTAGGTCGTTCGC
TCCAAGCTGGGCTGTGTGCACGAACCCCCCGTTCAGCCCGACCGCTGCGCCTTATCCGGTAACTATCGTC
TTGAGTCCAACCCGGTAAGACACGACTTATCGCCACTGGCAGCAGCCACTGGTAACAGGATTAGCAGAGC
GAGGTATGTAGGCGGTGCTACAGAGTTCTTGAAGTGGTGGCCTAACTACGGCTACACTAGAAGAACAGTA
TTTGGTATCTGCGCTCTGCTGAAGCCAGTTACCTTCGGAAAAAGAGTTGGTAGCTCTTGATCCGGCAAAC
AAACCACCGCTGGTAGCGGTGGTTTTTTTGTTTGCAAGCAGCAGATTACGCGCAGAAAAAAAGGATCTCA
AGAAGATCCTTTGATCTTTTCTACGGGGTCTGACGCTCAGTGGAACGAAAACTCACGTTAAGGGATTTTG
GTCATGAGATTATCAAAAAGGATCTTCACCTAGATCCTTTTAAATTAAAAATGAAGTTTTAAATCAATCT
AAAGTATATATGAGTAAACTTGGTCTGACAGTTACCAATGCTTAATCAGTGAGGCACCTATCTCAGCGAT
CTGTCTATTTCGTTCATCCATAGTTGCCTGGCTCCCCGTCGTGTAGATAACTACGATACGGGAGGGCTTA
CCATCTGGCCCCAGTGCTGCAATGATACCGCGAGACCCACGCTCACCGGCTCCAGATTTATCAGCAATAA
ACCAGCCAGCCGGAAGGGCCGAGCGCAGAAGTGGTCCTGCAACTTTATCCGCCTCCATCCAGTCTATTAA
TTGTTGCCGGGAAGCTAGAGTAAGTAGTTCGCCAGTTAATAGTTTGCGCAACGTTGTTGCCATTGCTACA
GGCATCGTGGTGTCACGCTCGTCGTTTGGTATGGCTTCATTCAGCTCCGGTTCCCAACGATCAAGGCGAG
TTACATGATCCCCCATGTTGTGCAAAAAAGCGGTTAGCTCCTTCGGTCCTCCGATCGTTGTCAGAAGTAA
GTTGGCCGCAGTGTTATCACTCATGGTTATGGCAGCACTGCATAATTCTCTTACTGTCATGCCATCCGTA
AGATGCTTTTCTGTGACTGGTGAGTACTCAACCAAGTCATTCTGAGAATAGTGTATGCGGCGACCGAGTT
GCTCTTGCCCGGCGTCAATACGGGATAATACCGCGCCACATAGCAGAACTTTAAAAGTGCTCATCATTGG
AAAACGTTCTTCGGGGCGAAAACTCTCAAGGATCTTACCGCTGTTGAGATCCAGTTCGATGTAACCCACT
CGTGCACCCAACTGATCTTCAGCATCTTTTACTTTCACCAGCGTTTCTGGGTGAGCAAAAACAGGAAGGC
AAAATGCCGCAAAAAAGGGAATAAGGGCGACACGGAAATGTTGAATACTCATACTCTTCCTTTTTCAATT
CAGAAGAACTCGTCAAGAAGGCGATAGAAGGCGATGCGCTGCGAATCGGGAGCGGCGATACCGTAAAGCA
CGAGGAAGCGGTCAGCCCATTCGCCGCCAAGCTCTTCAGCAATATCACGGGTAGCCAACGCTATGTCCTG
ATAGCGGTCCGCCACACCCAGCCGGCCACAGTCGATGAATCCAGAAAAGCGGCCATTTTCCACCATGATA
TTCGGCAAGCAGGCATCGCCATGGGTCACGACGAGATCCTCGCCGTCGGGCATGCGCGCCTTGAGCCTGG
CGAACAGTTCGGCTGGCGCGAGCCCCTGATGCTCTTCGTCCAGATCATCCTGATCGACAAGACCGGCTTC
CATCCGAGTACGTGCTCGCTCGATGCGATGTTTCGCTTGGTGGTCGAATGGGCAGGTAGCCGGATCAAGC
GTATGCAGCCGCCGCATTGCATCAGCCATGATGGATACTTTCTCGGCAGGAGCAAGGTGGGATGACAGGA
GATCCTGCCCCGGCACTTCGCCCAATAGCAGCCAGTCCCTTCCCGCTTCAGTGACAACGTCGAGCACAGC
TGCGCAAGGAACGCCCGTCGTGGCCAGCCACGATAGCCGCGCTGCCTCGTCCTGCAGTTCATTCAGGGCA
CCGGACAGGTCGGTCTTGACAAAAAGAACCGGGCGCCCCTGCGCTGACAGCCGGAACACGGCGGCATCAG
AGCAGCCGATTGTCTGTTGTGCCCAGTCATAGCCGAATAGCCTCTCCACCCAAGCGGCCGGAGAACCTGC
GTGCAATCCATCTTGTTCAATCATGCGAAACGATCCTCATCCTGTCTCTTGATCAGATCTTGATCCCCTG
CGCCATCAGATCCTTGGCGGCAAGAAAGCCATCCAGTTTACTTTGCAGGGCTTCCCAACCTTACCAGAGG
GCGCCCCAGCTGGCAATTCCGGTTCGCTTGCTGTCCATAAAACCGCCCAGTCTAGCTATCGCCATGTAAG
CCCACTGCAAGCTACCTGCTTTCTCTTTGCGCTTGCGTTTTCCCTTGTCCAGATAGCCCAGTAGCTGACA
TTCATCCGGGGTCAGCACCGTTTCTGCGGACTGGCTTTCTACGTGTTCCGCTTCCTTTAGCAGCCCTTGC
GCCCTGAATTTTGTTAAAATTCGCGTTAAATTTTTGTTAAATCAGCTCATTTTTTAACCAATAGGCCGAA
ATCGACGCG
