>Addgene plasmid #26536 | pJC53.2 | addgene partial sequence | sequence record 32738 | 26536 with SP6
CGACCTGCAGACTGGCTGTGTATAAGGGAGCCTGACATTTATATTCCCCAGAACATCAGGTTAATGGCGT
TTTTGATGTCATTTTCGCGGTGGCTGAGATCAGCCACTTCTTCCCCGATAACGGAGACCGGCACACTGGC
CATATCGGTGGTCATCATGCGCCAGCTTTCATCCCCGATATGCACCACCGGGTAAAGTTCACGGGAGACT
TTATCTGACAGCAGACGTGCACTGGCCAGGGGGATCACCATCCGTCGCCCGGGCGTGTCAATAATATCAC
TCTGTACATCCACAAACAGACGATAACGGCTCTCTCTTTTATAGGTGTAAACCTTAAACTGCATTTCACC
AGCCCCTGTTCTCGTCAGCAAAAGAGCCGTTCATTTCAATAAACCGGGCGACCTCAGCCATCCCTTCCTG
ATTTTCCGCTTTCCAGCGTTCGGCACGCAGACGACGGGCTTCATTCTGCATGGTTGTGCTTACCAGACCG
GAGATATTGACATCATATATGCCTTGAGCAACTGATAGCTGTCGCTGTCAACTGTCACTGTAATACGCTG
CTTCATAGCATACCTCTTTTTGACATACTTCGGGTATACATATCAGTATATATTCTTATACCGCAAAAAT
CAGCGCGCAAATACGCATACTGTTATCTGGCTTTTAGTAAGCCGGATCCACGCGGCGTTTACGCCCCCCC
TGCCACTCATCGCAGTACTGTTGTAATTCATTAAGCATTCTGCCGACATGGAAGCCATCACAAACGGCAT
GATGAACCTGAATCGCCAGCGGCATCAGCACCTTGTCGCCTTGCGTATAATATTTGCCCATGGTGAAAAC
GGGGGCGAAGAAGTTGTCCATATTGGCCACGTTTAAATCAAAACTGGTGAAACTCACCCAGGGATTGGCT
GAGACGAAAAACATATTCTCAATAAACCCTTTAGGGAAATA
